Addgene plasmid #172784: pLBC0061
Purpose: Level 0 module containing CT_cYFP3XHA
Depositing lab: Benjamin Field. Depositing organization: CNRS DR12, Delegation Provence et Corse. Publication: MoBiFC: development of a modular bimolecular fluorescence complementation toolkit for the analysis of chloroplast protein-protein interactions. Velay F, Soula M, Mehrez M, Belbachir C, D'Alessandro S, Laloi C, Crete P, Field B. Plant Methods. 2022 May 26;18(1):69. doi: 10.1186/s13007-022-00902-1. PubMed 35619173.
Backbone
  Vector backbone: pAGM130
  Backbone manufacturer: Engler et al. 2014
  Vector type: Synthetic Biology
Growth in bacteria
  Bacterial resistance: Spectinomycin, 50 μg/mL
  Growth temperature: 37°C
  Growth strain: DH5alpha
  Copy number: High Copy
Gene/Insert
  Gene/Insert name: CDS C-terminal eYFP (175-238) 3XHA tag
  Species: Aequorea victoria
  Mutation: no
  Cloning method: Restriction Enzyme; 5′ cloning site Unknown (unknown if destroyed)
Terms and licenses: Academic/Nonprofit Terms; Industry Terms: Not Available to Industry
Depositor comments: Please visit https://www.biorxiv.org/content/10.1101/2021.03.01.433373v1 for bioRxiv preprint.
How to cite: pLBC0061 was a gift from Benjamin Field (Addgene plasmid # 172784 ; http://n2t.net/addgene:172784 ; RRID:Addgene_172784)
