[The description below was written by a language model from this plasmid's Addgene catalogue record and pLannotate feature annotations shown in this document.]
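Description:
pLBC0061 is a small (about 2.5 kb) Level 0 part plasmid for modular, hierarchical DNA assembly, built in the pAGM130 backbone and catalogued as a synthetic biology vector. It is maintained in E. coli at high copy from a ColE1/pUC-type origin and selected with spectinomycin through an aadA streptomycin/spectinomycin resistance gene. The short integrase, gentamicin acetyltransferase and lacI fragments flagged around the marker and cloning region look like remnants of the resistance cassette's and backbone's origins rather than functional genes. An AmpR (bla) promoter annotated upstream of the marker region may drive aadA expression.

The payload is a promoterless coding module designated CT_cYFP3XHA: the C-terminal portion of eYFP (residues 175–238, of Aequorea victoria origin) fused directly to three tandem HA epitope tags. The annotation software matches the fluorescent protein segment to the VC155 fragment of mVenus, a closely related C-terminal half used in bimolecular fluorescence complementation (BiFC). No promoter, terminator or plant regulatory element is present, consistent with a Level 0 module meant to be combined with other standard parts into a transcription unit; the "CT" label suggests it occupies the C-terminal tag position, so that it is fused downstream of a protein of interest. The exact cloning sites are not stated in the record.

The plasmid belongs to a modular BiFC toolkit developed for analysing chloroplast protein–protein interactions. When a partner carrying the complementary N-terminal YFP fragment is brought close, fluorescence is reconstituted, while the 3xHA tag allows immunodetection of the fusion. The depositor and sequencing-derived records differ by only two nucleotides in length and carry identical feature sets.
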