Features (pLannotate 1.2.2; 8 found; start..end, strand, type, name):
    110..214     +  promoter       AmpR promoter: bla
    205..285     -  CDS            int (fragment): INT2_ECOLX - Protein inferred from homology: Swiss-Prot protein existence level 3. Putative integrase believed to be involved in the insertion of antibiotic resistance genes into plasmids and transposons. From Escherichia coli.
    371..427     +  CDS            GmR (fragment): gentamycin acetyltransferase; aacC1; confers resistance to gentamycin
    434..1222    +  CDS            aadA: S3AD_ECOLX - Experimental evidence at protein level: Swiss-Prot protein existence level 1. Mediates bacterial resistance to the antibiotics streptomycin and spectinomycin. From Escherichia coli.
   1396..1984    +  rep_origin     ori: high-copy-number ColE1/pMB1/pBR322/pUC origin of replication
   2167..2216    +  CDS            lacI (fragment): lac repressor; lacI; The lac repressor binds to the lac operator to inhibit transcription in E. coli. This inhibition can be relieved by adding lactose or isopropyl-β-D-thiogalactopyranoside (IPTG).
   2240..2430    +  CDS            VC155 (fragment): C-terminal fragment of mVenus for use in bimolecular fluorescence complementation (BiFC) (Kodama and Hu, 2010)
   2431..2520    +  CDS            3xHA: three tandem HA epitope tags
>Addgene plasmid #172784 | pLBC0061 | depositor full sequence | sequence record 335308 | Full Sequence
GTGGCTCTTCAGTGGACGAAAGGGCCTCGTGATACGCCTATTTTTATAGGTTAATGTCATGATAATAATG
GTTTCTTAGACGTCAGGTGGCACTTTTCGGGGAAATGTGCGCGGAACCCCTATTTGTTTATTTTTCTAAA
TACATTCAAATATGTATCCGCTCATGAGACAATAACCCTGATAAATGCTTCAATAATATTGAAAAAGGAA
GAGTATGCGCTCACGCAACTGGTCCAGAACCTTGACCGAACGCAGCGGTGGTAACGGCGCAGTGGCGGTT
TTCATGGCTTGTTATGACTGTTTTTTTGGGGTACAGTCTATGCCTCGGGCATCCAAGCAGCAAGCGCGTT
ACGCCGTGGGTCGATGTTTGATGTTATGGAGCAGCAACGATGTTACGCAGCAGGGCAGTCGCCCTAAAAC
AAAGTTAAACATCATGAGGGAAGCGGTGATCGCCGAAGTATCGACTCAACTATCAGAGGTAGTTGGCGTC
ATCGAGCGCCATCTCGAACCGACGTTGCTGGCCGTACATTTGTACGGCTCCGCAGTGGATGGCGGCCTGA
AGCCACACAGCGATATTGATTTGCTGGTTACGGTGACCGTAAGGCTTGATGAAACAACGCGGCGAGCTTT
GATCAACGACCTTTTGGAAACTTCGGCTTCCCCTGGAGAGAGCGAGATTCTCCGCGCTGTAGAAGTCACC
ATTGTTGTGCACGACGACATCATTCCGTGGCGTTATCCAGCTAAGCGCGAACTGCAATTTGGAGAATGGC
AGCGCAATGACATTCTTGCAGGTATCTTCGAGCCAGCCACGATCGACATTGATCTGGCTATCTTGCTGAC
AAAAGCAAGAGAACATAGCGTTGCCTTGGTAGGTCCAGCGGCGGAGGAACTCTTTGATCCGGTTCCTGAA
CAGGATCTATTTGAGGCGCTAAATGAAACCTTAACGCTATGGAACTCGCCGCCCGACTGGGCTGGCGATG
AGCGAAATGTAGTGCTTACGTTGTCCCGCATTTGGTACAGCGCAGTAACCGGCAAAATCGCGCCGAAGGA
TGTCGCTGCCGACTGGGCAATGGAGCGCCTGCCGGCCCAGTATCAGCCCGTCATACTTGAAGCTAGACAG
GCTTATCTTGGACAAGAAGAAGATCGCTTGGCCTCGCGCGCAGATCAGTTGGAAGAATTTGTCCATTACG
TAAAAGGCGAGATCACCAAGGTAGTCGGCAAATAACTGTCAGACCAAGTTTACTCATATATACTTTAGAT
TGATTTAAAACTTCATTTTTAATTTAAAAGGATCTAGGTGAAGATCCTTTTTGATAATCTCATGACCAAA
ATCCCTTAACGTGAGTTTTCGTTCCACTGAGCGTCAGACCCCGTAGAAAAGATCAAAGGATCTTCTTGAG
ATCCTTTTTTTCTGCGCGTAATCTGCTGCTTGCAAACAAAAAAACCACCGCTACCAGCGGTGGTTTGTTT
GCCGGATCAAGAGCTACCAACTCTTTTTCCGAAGGTAACTGGCTTCAGCAGAGCGCAGATACCAAATACT
GTCCTTCTAGTGTAGCCGTAGTTAGGCCACCACTTCAAGAACTCTGTAGCACCGCCTACATACCTCGCTC
TGCTAATCCTGTTACCAGTGGCTGCTGCCAGTGGCGATAAGTCGTGTCTTACCGGGTTGGACTCAAGACG
ATAGTTACCGGATAAGGCGCAGCGGTCGGGCTGAACGGGGGGTTCGTGCACACAGCCCAGCTTGGAGCGA
ACGACCTACACCGAACTGAGATACCTACAGCGTGAGCTATGAGAAAGCGCCACGCTTCCCGAAGGGAGAA
AGGCGGACAGGTATCCGGTAAGCGGCAGGGTCGGAACAGGAGAGCGCACGAGGGAGCTTCCAGGGGGAAA
CGCCTGGTATCTTTATAGTCCTGTCGGGTTTCGCCACCTCTGACTTGAGCGTCGATTTTTGTGATGCTCG
TCAGGGGGGCGGAGCCTATGGAAAAACGCCAGCAACGCGGCCTTTTTACGGTTCCTGGCCTTTTGCTGGC
CTTTTGCTCACATGTTCTTTCCTGCGTTATCCCCTGATTCTGTGGATAACCGTATTACCGCCTTTGAGTG
AGCTGATACCGCTCGCCGCAGCCGAACGACCGAGCGCAGCGAGTCAGTGAGCGAGGAAGCGGAAGAGCGC
CCAATACGCAAACCGCCTCTCCCCGCGCGTTGGCCGATTCATTAATCACTCTGTGGTCTCATTCGGGCAG
CGTGCAGCTCGCCGACCACTACCAGCAGAACACCCCCATCGGCGACGGCCCCGTGCTGCTGCCCGACAAC
CACTACCTGAGCTACCAGTCCGCCCTGAGCAAAGACCCCAACGAGAAGCGCGATCACATGGTCCTGCTGG
AGTTCGTGACCGCCGCCGGGATCACTCTCGGCATGGACGAGCTGTACAAGTACCCATACGATGTTCCTGA
CTATGCGGGCTATCCCTATGACGTCCCGGACTATGCAGGATCCTATCCATATGACGTTCCAGATTACGCT
GCTTAAGCTTTGAGACCACGAA
