Features (pLannotate 1.2.2; 8 found; start..end, strand, type, name):
    110..214     +  promoter       AmpR promoter: bla
    205..285     -  CDS            int (fragment): INT2_ECOLX - Protein inferred from homology: Swiss-Prot protein existence level 3. Putative integrase believed to be involved in the insertion of antibiotic resistance genes into plasmids and transposons. From Escherichia coli.
    373..429     +  CDS            GmR (fragment): gentamycin acetyltransferase; aacC1; confers resistance to gentamycin
    436..1224    +  CDS            aadA: S3AD_ECOLX - Experimental evidence at protein level: Swiss-Prot protein existence level 1. Mediates bacterial resistance to the antibiotics streptomycin and spectinomycin. From Escherichia coli.
   1398..1986    +  rep_origin     ori: high-copy-number ColE1/pMB1/pBR322/pUC origin of replication
   2169..2218    +  CDS            lacI (fragment): lac repressor; lacI; The lac repressor binds to the lac operator to inhibit transcription in E. coli. This inhibition can be relieved by adding lactose or isopropyl-β-D-thiogalactopyranoside (IPTG).
   2242..2432    +  CDS            VC155 (fragment): C-terminal fragment of mVenus for use in bimolecular fluorescence complementation (BiFC) (Kodama and Hu, 2010)
   2433..2522    +  CDS            3xHA: three tandem HA epitope tags
>Addgene plasmid #172784 | pLBC0061 | addgene full sequence | sequence record 346118 | Addgene NGS Result
GTGGCTCTTCAGTGGACGAAAGGGCCTCGTGATACGCCTATTTTTATAGGTTAATGTCATGATAATAATG
GTTTCTTAGACGTCAGGTGGCACTTTTCGGGGAAATGTGCGCGGAACCCCTATTTGTTTATTTTTCTAAA
TACATTCAAATATGTATCCGCTCATGAGACAATAACCCTGATAAATGCTTCAATAATATTGAAAAAGGAA
GAGTATGCGCTCACGCAACTGGTCCAGAACCTTGACCGAACGCAGCGGTGGTAACGGCGCAGTGGCGGTT
TTCATGGCTTGTTATGACTGTTTTTTTTTGGGGTACAGTCTATGCCTCGGGCATCCAAGCAGCAAGCGCG
TTACGCCGTGGGTCGATGTTTGATGTTATGGAGCAGCAACGATGTTACGCAGCAGGGCAGTCGCCCTAAA
ACAAAGTTAAACATCATGAGGGAAGCGGTGATCGCCGAAGTATCGACTCAACTATCAGAGGTAGTTGGCG
TCATCGAGCGCCATCTCGAACCGACGTTGCTGGCCGTACATTTGTACGGCTCCGCAGTGGATGGCGGCCT
GAAGCCACACAGCGATATTGATTTGCTGGTTACGGTGACCGTAAGGCTTGATGAAACAACGCGGCGAGCT
TTGATCAACGACCTTTTGGAAACTTCGGCTTCCCCTGGAGAGAGCGAGATTCTCCGCGCTGTAGAAGTCA
CCATTGTTGTGCACGACGACATCATTCCGTGGCGTTATCCAGCTAAGCGCGAACTGCAATTTGGAGAATG
GCAGCGCAATGACATTCTTGCAGGTATCTTCGAGCCAGCCACGATCGACATTGATCTGGCTATCTTGCTG
ACAAAAGCAAGAGAACATAGCGTTGCCTTGGTAGGTCCAGCGGCGGAGGAACTCTTTGATCCGGTTCCTG
AACAGGATCTATTTGAGGCGCTAAATGAAACCTTAACGCTATGGAACTCGCCGCCCGACTGGGCTGGCGA
TGAGCGAAATGTAGTGCTTACGTTGTCCCGCATTTGGTACAGCGCAGTAACCGGCAAAATCGCGCCGAAG
GATGTCGCTGCCGACTGGGCAATGGAGCGCCTGCCGGCCCAGTATCAGCCCGTCATACTTGAAGCTAGAC
AGGCTTATCTTGGACAAGAAGAAGATCGCTTGGCCTCGCGCGCAGATCAGTTGGAAGAATTTGTCCATTA
CGTAAAAGGCGAGATCACCAAGGTAGTCGGCAAATAACTGTCAGACCAAGTTTACTCATATATACTTTAG
ATTGATTTAAAACTTCATTTTTAATTTAAAAGGATCTAGGTGAAGATCCTTTTTGATAATCTCATGACCA
AAATCCCTTAACGTGAGTTTTCGTTCCACTGAGCGTCAGACCCCGTAGAAAAGATCAAAGGATCTTCTTG
AGATCCTTTTTTTCTGCGCGTAATCTGCTGCTTGCAAACAAAAAAACCACCGCTACCAGCGGTGGTTTGT
TTGCCGGATCAAGAGCTACCAACTCTTTTTCCGAAGGTAACTGGCTTCAGCAGAGCGCAGATACCAAATA
CTGTTCTTCTAGTGTAGCCGTAGTTAGGCCACCACTTCAAGAACTCTGTAGCACCGCCTACATACCTCGC
TCTGCTAATCCTGTTACCAGTGGCTGCTGCCAGTGGCGATAAGTCGTGTCTTACCGGGTTGGACTCAAGA
CGATAGTTACCGGATAAGGCGCAGCGGTCGGGCTGAACGGGGGGTTCGTGCACACAGCCCAGCTTGGAGC
GAACGACCTACACCGAACTGAGATACCTACAGCGTGAGCTATGAGAAAGCGCCACGCTTCCCGAAGGGAG
AAAGGCGGACAGGTATCCGGTAAGCGGCAGGGTCGGAACAGGAGAGCGCACGAGGGAGCTTCCAGGGGGA
AACGCCTGGTATCTTTATAGTCCTGTCGGGTTTCGCCACCTCTGACTTGAGCGTCGATTTTTGTGATGCT
CGTCAGGGGGGCGGAGCCTATGGAAAAACGCCAGCAACGCGGCCTTTTTACGGTTCCTGGCCTTTTGCTG
GCCTTTTGCTCACATGTTCTTTCCTGCGTTATCCCCTGATTCTGTGGATAACCGTATTACCGCCTTTGAG
TGAGCTGATACCGCTCGCCGCAGCCGAACGACCGAGCGCAGCGAGTCAGTGAGCGAGGAAGCGGAAGAGC
GCCCAATACGCAAACCGCCTCTCCCCGCGCGTTGGCCGATTCATTAATCACTCTGTGGTCTCATTCGGGC
AGCGTGCAGCTCGCCGACCACTACCAGCAGAACACCCCCATCGGCGACGGCCCCGTGCTGCTGCCCGACA
ACCACTACCTGAGCTACCAGTCCGCCCTGAGCAAAGACCCCAACGAGAAGCGCGATCACATGGTCCTGCT
GGAGTTCGTGACCGCCGCCGGGATCACTCTCGGCATGGACGAGCTGTACAAGTACCCATACGATGTTCCT
GACTATGCGGGCTATCCCTATGACGTCCCGGACTATGCAGGATCCTATCCATATGACGTTCCAGATTACG
CTGCTTAAGCTTTGAGACCACGAA
